>Addgene plasmid #167814 | pET15b-bhaC1 | addgene full sequence | sequence record 331738 | Addgene NGS Result
TAATACGACTCACTATAGGGGAATTGTGAGCGGATAACAATTCCCCTCTAGAAATAATTTTGTTTAACTT
TAAGAAGGAGATATACCATGGGCATGTTATCCGAACGAACAAAACTAGACGTTGAATGGGATCGAAAGAA
AATTCCTTACACGGGTGATGTTGTATCACATGTTTTAAAAGTCTTCGATCAGAAAAAATCGAAAGATAAA
AATTGTTGTGAAGATAAAGTGTGGGTTCTCACTCATAAAAAAGAAAATCGAATTGCAATTATCGAAGAGT
TGAAACAACACCTTGTCAACAACATAGAGACTTTGACGATCGGAGGAGTTTGGGAAACAACCGGTTATAG
TGGAATAGCTACTCAATTAAGAACCATCATTACTTATCTACTAAAAAAAGGATACCACAATTTTTTAGAA
ACCTTTGCTCCGGAAATCATTTATCTCTTCCCAGATCTAACTTCCGTACCACCCTTTAGAAATGCTAAGC
AATTAGACGCAATAGCTCTTTCTCCCTCACGTCGTAGATTGCATAAAGAATCTGAACAAATGTTCAGAGT
CACCCAAATGGTCGTAAGCCTTCTCTTAAAATATGTAGAGCATACAGGCAAAGACGTTGTTTTTCTTTTT
GATCAAATTGATAAAATGGACGAACATACAATTCGTTGCTTTACACGCCTATCTAAATGTATCCATCATT
GTCAAGCTGTTGTTGTTGCAACGTTTTCTGAGGCGTCCGATAATGACCCGCGTTTTAACTTTAAAATAAA
CACTGATAACCAGCCTTACATTAGCTTAGCTGAAAACCGTAATCGACTGCTTCATACAGCACATAAACAG
ACTTCCCCACTTGTGTTAGAACCAACACTAACAAATGATCTCTTTCATAAAAAGAATACCATTATCGCTT
CTGAGAAGAATACGCAACTTATGACTAAAGAGGTTCAGACGACTACAACTCTCCTAGAAAGCATACATAA
AAGAAAGTTAGACAATCTTGACTCCGAAGTGATTGACGCTCTAGAAGAAAGTATATTTACTCAAAACTAT
GAACACGCACTTTTCCTTATCAACAAGACCTCCCCTTATATGGATCATCTTAAAAACAAAACGAAGGTAG
AAGTATGGATTTACATCGGCATAGGCTACGCATTCATGCTCAAGTATGAGAAAGCTCTCACATTGTTCCA
ATACGCCCTGAAAAATTCAGAAGACACACTGCAAAAGTCAGAAATACAGCTACTTATCGCTTTGTTGTAT
ACTAAGCGACTCAACAACCCACTACTTGGCAGGGAAATCATTGACAACGCACTTCAAAACATAGGATCAC
TTACTGGAAATCGAGTAGAGGTAGAACGCACTTGGCTTTATAACCTAAAAGCTCTCACGTTTGTTGAGCG
GCGAGATTTAGTGAATGCTTATAAAAATTGTCGAAAAGCTCTTGAGCATATTAAAAAGGGCGATCGATCA
GAAGATGCCATTCATATCAAAATAAATTTGCTTTCCAATATTTCTGTTTTGTATGAGTACATGAATAAAG
TAGACGCATCCCTAACAAAATGGATGAAATTCGATAAGTTCATTCTACAATCTAGTCCAGTGTTTACAAA
ACATTATTTGTATCGAAAAGCTGGATTACTCTACAAAATGAAAAACTATCTCGAGGCGATTGAAGCCTTA
AAAGCAAGTTATAAGATCGCAGCAGAACTGCACGACTATTTTCATATGGATATCATCGCCAGAGGCTTAG
GCGCTATTCTTTTCGAGGAAGAGAACTTCTCTGAAGCAATTCAATGGTTTAGATGTAGTTTAAATGCAAA
GTACAAATTATTAGAAGATGAAGATATTCCCCGAGTAGTTGCAGCAATAGCTATTTGTTTTAATCAGTTA
GGAGAAAGTCACAAAGGGATGAAAGAAATTGAGGCGTGTTTACAGACACACACAAAAGGTGATGCCGCTC
AAATGGTTTTGGATATGTTAACTCAGTGGGAACATCAAGATAACGACAAGTGGAAGAGCTATGTTAAATG
GGCCATTCAAAAACCAGATTCTAAACTTAACCGACCTTTTGACTTGACCAATCTCTATTGTGAAAGGACG
GAGAGCTCGTAGAGCAGCCATCATCATCATCATCACAGCAGCGGCCTGGTGCCGCGCGGCAGCCATATGC
TCGAGGATCCGGCTGCTAACAAAGCCCGAAAGGAAGCTGAGTTGGCTGCTGCCACCGCTGAGCAATAACT
AGCATAACCCCTTGGGGCCTCTAAACGGGTCTTGAGGGGTTTTTTGCTGAAAGGAGGAACTATATCCGGA
TATCCCGCAAGAGGCCCGGCAGTACCGGCATAACCAAGCCTATGCCTACAGCATCCAGGGTGACGGTGCC
GAGGATGACGATGAGCGCATTGTTAGATTTCATACACGGTGCCTGACTGCGTTAGCAATTTAACTGTGAT
AAACTACCGCATTAAAGCTTATCGATGATAAGCTGTCAAACATGAGAATTCTTGAAGACGAAAGGGCCTC
GTGATACGCCTATTTTTATAGGTTAATGTCATGATAATAATGGTTTCTTAGACGTCAGGTGGCACTTTTC
GGGGAAATGTGCGCGGAACCCCTATTTGTTTATTTTTCTAAATACATTCAAATATGTATCCGCTCATGAG
ACAATAACCCTGATAAATGCTTCAATAATATTGAAAAAGGAAGAGTATGAGTATTCAACATTTCCGTGTC
GCCCTTATTCCCTTTTTTGCGGCATTTTGCCTTCCTGTTTTTGCTCACCCAGAAACGCTGGTGAAAGTAA
AAGATGCTGAAGATCAGTTGGGTGCACGAGTGGGTTACATCGAACTGGATCTCAACAGCGGTAAGATCCT
TGAGAGTTTTCGCCCCGAAGAACGTTTTCCAATGATGAGCACTTTTAAAGTTCTGCTATGTGGCGCGGTA
TTATCCCGTGTTGACGCCGGGCAAGAGCAACTCGGTCGCCGCATACACTATTCTCAGAATGACTTGGTTG
AGTACTCACCAGTCACAGAAAAGCATCTTACGGATGGCATGACAGTAAGAGAATTATGCAGTGCTGCCAT
AACCATGAGTGATAACACTGCGGCCAACTTACTTCTGACAACGATCGGAGGACCGAAGGAGCTAACCGCT
TTTTTGCACAACATGGGGGATCATGTAACTCGCCTTGATCGTTGGGAACCGGAGCTGAATGAAGCCATAC
CAAACGACGAGCGTGACACCACGATGCCTGCAGCAATGGCAACAACGTTGCGCAAACTATTAACTGGCGA
ACTACTTACTCTAGCTTCCCGGCAACAATTAATAGACTGGATGGAGGCGGATAAAGTTGCAGGACCACTT
CTGCGCTCGGCCCTTCCGGCTGGCTGGTTTATTGCTGATAAATCTGGAGCCGGTGAGCGTGGGTCTCGCG
GTATCATTGCAGCACTGGGGCCAGATGGTAAGCCCTCCCGTATCGTAGTTATCTACACGACGGGGAGTCA
GGCAACTATGGATGAACGAAATAGACAGATCGCTGAGATAGGTGCCTCACTGATTAAGCATTGGTAACTG
TCAGACCAAGTTTACTCATATATACTTTAGATTGATTTAAAACTTCATTTTTAATTTAAAAGGATCTAGG
TGAAGATCCTTTTTGATAATCTCATGACCAAAATCCCTTAACGTGAGTTTTCGTTCCACTGAGCGTCAGA
CCCCGTAGAAAAGATCAAAGGATCTTCTTGAGATCCTTTTTTTCTGCGCGTAATCTGCTGCTTGCAAACA
AAAAAACCACCGCTACCAGCGGTGGTTTGTTTGCCGGATCAAGAGCTACCAACTCTTTTTCCGAAGGTAA
CTGGCTTCAGCAGAGCGCAGATACCAAATACTGTCCTTCTAGTGTAGCCGTAGTTAGGCCACCACTTCAA
GAACTCTGTAGCACCGCCTACATACCTCGCTCTGCTAATCCTGTTACCAGTGGCTGCTGCCAGTGGCGAT
AAGTCGTGTCTTACCGGGTTGGACTCAAGACGATAGTTACCGGATAAGGCGCAGCGGTCGGGCTGAACGG
GGGGTTCGTGCACACAGCCCAGCTTGGAGCGAACGACCTACACCGAACTGAGATACCTACAGCGTGAGCT
ATGAGAAAGCGCCACGCTTCCCGAAGGGAGAAAGGCGGACAGGTATCCGGTAAGCGGCAGGGTCGGAACA
GGAGAGCGCACGAGGGAGCTTCCAGGGGGAAACGCCTGGTATCTTTATAGTCCTGTCGGGTTTCGCCACC
TCTGACTTGAGCGTCGATTTTTGTGATGCTCGTCAGGGGGGCGGAGCCTATGGAAAAACGCCAGCAACGC
GGCCTTTTTACGGTTCCTGGCCTTTTGCTGGCCTTTTGCTCACATGTTCTTTCCTGCGTTATCCCCTGAT
TCTGTGGATAACCGTATTACCGCCTTTGAGTGAGCTGATACCGCTCGCCGCAGCCGAACGACCGAGCGCA
GCGAGTCAGTGAGCGAGGAAGCGGAAGAGCGCCTGATGCGGTATTTTCTCCTTACGCATCTGTGCGGTAT
TTCACACCGCAATGGTGCACTCTCAGTACAATCTGCTCTGATGCCGCATAGTTAAGCCAGTATACACTCC
GCTATCGCTACGTGACTGGGTCATGGCTGCGCCCCGACACCCGCCAACACCCGCTGACGCGCCCTGACGG
GCTTGTCTGCTCCCGGCATCCGCTTACAGACAAGCTGTGACCGTCTCCGGGAGCTGCATGTGTCAGAGGT
TTTCACCGTCATCACCGAAACGCGCGAGGCAGCTGCGGTAAAGCTCATCAGCGTGGTCGTGAAGCGATTC
ACAGATGTCTGCCTGTTCATCCGCGTCCAGCTCGTTGAGTTTCTCCAGAAGCGTTAATGTCTGGCTTCTG
ATAAAGCGGGCCATGTTAAGGGCGGTTTTTTCCTGTTTGGTCACTGATGCCTCCGTGTAAGGGGGATTTC
TGTTCATGGGGGTAATGATACCGATGAAACGAGAGAGGATGCTCACGATACGGGTTACTGATGATGAACA
TGCCCGGTTACTGGAACGTTGTGAGGGTAAACAACTGGCGGTATGGATGCGGCGGGACCAGAGAAAAATC
ACTCAGGGTCAATGCCAGCGCTTCGTTAATACAGATGTAGGTGTTCCACAGGGTAGCCAGCAGCATCCTG
CGATGCAGATCCGGAACATAATGGTGCAGGGCGCTGACTTCCGCGTTTCCAGACTTTACGAAACACGGAA
ACCGAAGACCATTCATGTTGTTGCTCAGGTCGCAGACGTTTTGCAGCAGCAGTCGCTTCACGTTCGCTCG
CGTATCGGTGATTCATTCTGCTAACCAGTAAGGCAACCCCGCCAGCCTAGCCGGGTCCTCAACGACAGGA
GCACGATCATGCGCACCCGTGGCCAGGACCCAACGCTGCCCGAGATGCGCCGCGTGCGGCTGCTGGAGAT
GGCGGACGCGATGGATATGTTCTGCCAAGGGTTGGTTTGCGCATTCACAGTTCTCCGCAAGAATTGATTG
GCTCCAATTCTTGGAGTGGTGAATCCGTTAGCGAGGTGCCGCCGGCTTCCATTCAGGTCGAGGTGGCCCG
GCTCCATGCACCGCGACGCAACGCGGGGAGGCAGACAAGGTATAGGGCGGCGCCTACAATCCATGCCAAC
CCGTTCCATGTGCTCGCCGAGGCGGCATAAATCGCCGTGACGATCAGCGGTCCAATGATCGAAGTTAGGC
TGGTAAGAGCCGCGAGCGATCCTTGAAGCTGTCCCTGATGGTCGTCATCTACCTGCCTGGACAGCATGGC
CTGCAACGCGGGCATCCCGATGCCGCCGGAAGCGAGAAGAATCATAATGGGGAAGGCCATCCAGCCTCGC
GTCGCGAACGCCAGCAAGACGTAGCCCAGCGCGTCGGCCGCCATGCCGGCGATAATGGCCTGCTTCTCGC
CGAAACGTTTGGTGGCGGGACCAGTGACGAAGGCTTGAGCGAGGGCGTGCAAGATTCCGAATACCGCAAG
CGACAGGCCGATCATCGTCGCGCTCCAGCGAAAGCGGTCCTCGCCGAAAATGACCCAGAGCGCTGCCGGC
ACCTGTCCTACGAGTTGCATGATAAAGAAGACAGTCATAAGTGCGGCGACGATAGTCATGCCCCGCGCCC
ACCGGAAGGAGCTGACTGGGTTGAAGGCTCTCAAGGGCATCGGTCGAGATCCCGGTGCCTAATGAGTGAG
CTAACTTACATTAATTGCGTTGCGCTCACTGCCCGCTTTCCAGTCGGGAAACCTGTCGTGCCAGCTGCAT
TAATGAATCGGCCAACGCGCGGGGAGAGGCGGTTTGCGTATTGGGCGCCAGGGTGGTTTTTCTTTTCACC
AGTGAGACGGGCAACAGCTGATTGCCCTTCACCGCCTGGCCCTGAGAGAGTTGCAGCAAGCGGTCCACGC
TGGTTTGCCCCAGCAGGCGAAAATCCTGTTTGATGGTGGTTAACGGCGGGATATAACATGAGCTGTCTTC
GGTATCGTCGTATCCCACTACCGAGATATCCGCACCAACGCGCAGCCCGGACTCGGTAATGGCGCGCATT
GCGCCCAGCGCCATCTGATCGTTGGCAACCAGCATCGCAGTGGGAACGATGCCCTCATTCAGCATTTGCA
TGGTTTGTTGAAAACCGGACATGGCACTCCAGTCGCCTTCCCGTTCCGCTATCGGCTGAATTTGATTGCG
AGTGAGATATTTATGCCAGCCAGCCAGACGCAGACGCGCCGAGACAGAACTTAATGGGCCCGCTAACAGC
GCGATTTGCTGGTGACCCAATGCGACCAGATGCTCCACGCCCAGTCGCGTACCGTCTTCATGGGAGAAAA
TAATACTGTTGATGGGTGTCTGGTCAGAGACATCAAGAAATAACGCCGGAACATTAGTGCAGGCAGCTTC
CACAGCAATGGCATCCTGGTCATCCAGCGGATAGTTAATGATCAGCCCACTGACGCGTTGCGCGAGAAGA
TTGTGCACCGCCGCTTTACAGGCTTCGACGCCGCTTCGTTCTACCATCGACACCACCACGCTGGCACCCA
GTTGATCGGCGCGAGATTTAATCGCCGCGACAATTTGCGACGGCGCGTGCAGGGCCAGACTGGAGGTGGC
AACGCCAATCAGCAACGACTGTTTGCCCGCCAGTTGTTGTGCCACGCGGTTGGGAATGTAATTCAGCTCC
GCCATCGCCGCTTCCACTTTTTCCCGCGTTTTCGCAGAAACGTGGCTGGCCTGGTTCACCACGCGGGAAA
CGGTCTGATAAGAGACACCGGCATACTCTGCGACATCGTATAACGTTACTGGTTTCACATTCACCACCCT
GAATTGACTCTCTTCCGGGCGCTATCATGCCATACCGCGAAAGGTTTTGCGCCATTCGATGGTGTCCGGG
ATCTCGACGCTCTCCCTTATGCGACTCCTGCATTAGGAAGCAGCCCAGTAGTAGGTTGAGGCCGTTGAGC
ACCGCCGCCGCAAGGAATGGTGCATGCAAGGAGATGGCGCCCAACAGTCCCCCGGCCACGGGGCCTGCCA
CCATACCCACGCCGAAACAAGCGCTCATGAGCCCGAAGTGGCGAGCCCGATCTTCCCCATCGGTGATGTC
GGCGATATAGGCGCCAGCAACCGCACCTGTGGCGCCGGTGATGCCGGCCACGATGCGTCCGGCGTAGAGG
ATCGAGATCTCGATCCCGCGAAAT
Features (pLannotate 1.2.2; 20 found; start..end, strand, type, name):
      1..19      +  promoter       T7 promoter: promoter for bacteriophage T7 RNA polymerase
     20..44      +  protein_bind   lac operator: The lac repressor binds to the lac operator to inhibit transcription in E. coli. This inhibition can be relieved by adding lactose or isopropyl-β-D-thiogalactopyranoside (IPTG). lac repressor encoded by lacI
     59..81      +  RBS            RBS: efficient ribosome binding site from bacteriophage T7 gene 10 (Olins and Rangwala, 1989)
   2119..2135    +  CDS            capTEV™ (fragment): composite tag for in vivo biotinylation, TEV protease cleavage, and 6xHis tagging
   2146..2163    +  CDS            thrombin site: thrombin recognition and cleavage site
   2182..2231    +  CDS            SET1 (fragment): solubility-enhancement tag derived from T7 phage gene 10B
   2239..2286    +  terminator     T7 terminator: transcription terminator for bacteriophage T7 RNA polymerase
   2309..2413    -  CDS            TcR (fragment): tetracycline efflux protein; tet; confers resistance to tetracycline
   2461..2489    -  promoter       tet promoter: E. coli promoter for tetracycline efflux protein gene
   2602..2706    +  promoter       AmpR promoter: bla
   2707..3567    +  CDS            AmpR: β-lactamase; bla; confers resistance to ampicillin, carbenicillin, and related antibiotics
   3738..4326    +  rep_origin     ori: high-copy-number ColE1/pMB1/pBR322/pUC origin of replication
   4512..4651    -  misc_feature   bom: basis of mobility region from pBR322
   4753..4944    -  CDS            rop: Rop protein, which maintains plasmids at low copy number; rop
   4961..5341    +  CDS            YPB1_ECOLX: Protein predicted: Swiss-Prot protein existence level 4. From Escherichia coli.
   5583..6207    -  CDS            TcR (fragment): tetracycline efflux protein; tet; confers resistance to tetracycline
   6222..6243    -  protein_bind   CAP binding site: CAP binding activates transcription in the presence of cAMP. E. coli catabolite activator protein
   6256..7338    -  CDS            lacI: lac repressor; lacI; The lac repressor binds to the lac operator to inhibit transcription in E. coli. This inhibition can be relieved by adding lactose or isopropyl-β-D-thiogalactopyranoside (IPTG).
   7339..7416    -  promoter       lacI promoter: lacI
   7424..7703    -  CDS            TcR (fragment): tetracycline efflux protein; tet; confers resistance to tetracycline
