[The description below was written by a language model from this plasmid's Addgene catalogue record and pLannotate feature annotations shown in this document.]
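Description:
pET15b-bhaC1 is a bacterial expression plasmid built on the Novagen pET15b backbone and carrying the bhaC1 gene from Bacillus halodurans, an insert of about 2 kb introduced by Gibson assembly to give a construct of roughly 7.7 kb. It replicates in E. coli from a pBR322/ColE1-type origin. The bom mobility region and the rop gene are also present, although the catalogue lists the plasmid as high copy. Selection is with ampicillin through the β-lactamase gene (AmpR) and its own promoter. Several short tetracycline-resistance fragments and a tet promoter are annotated, but these are non-functional remnants of the pBR322 ancestry of the backbone.

Expression follows the standard pET arrangement. A T7 promoter is followed directly by a lac operator and the phage T7 gene 10 ribosome binding site, with a T7 terminator downstream. The plasmid-borne lacI gene, under its own promoter, supplies the repressor that keeps transcription off until IPTG or lactose is added in a host providing T7 RNA polymerase. The feature table does not annotate the BhaC1 coding sequence itself, but the unannotated stretch between the ribosome binding site and the next feature matches the stated insert size. The His-tag-like fragment and thrombin cleavage site of pET15b are annotated downstream of that region rather than upstream. The record lists no tag on the protein, so whether BhaC1 is produced with a tag cannot be determined from the information given.

The stated purpose is expression of BhaC1 in E. coli, and the associated publication concerns a biosynthetic pathway to aromatic amines that uses glycyl-tRNA as a nitrogen donor. The record does not describe the specific role of BhaC1 in that pathway.
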