Addgene plasmid #167814: pET15b-bhaC1
Purpose: Expresses BhaC1 in E. coli
Depositing lab: Wilfred van der Donk. Depositing organization: University of Illinois at Urbana-Champaign. Publication: A biosynthetic pathway to aromatic amines that uses glycyl-tRNA as nitrogen donor. Daniels PN, Lee H, Splain RA, Ting CP, Zhu L, Zhao X, Moore BS, van der Donk WA. Nat Chem. 2022 Jan;14(1):71-77. doi: 10.1038/s41557-021-00802-2. Epub 2021 Nov 1. PubMed 34725492.
Backbone
  Vector backbone: pET15b
  Backbone manufacturer: Novagen
  Backbone size w/o insert (bp): 5708
  Total vector size (bp): 7727
  Vector type: Bacterial Expression
Growth in bacteria
  Bacterial resistance: Ampicillin, 100 μg/mL
  Growth temperature: 37°C
  Growth strain: DH5alpha
  Copy number: High Copy
Gene/Insert
  Gene/Insert name: BhaC1
  Species: Bacillus halodurans
  Insert size (bp): 2019
  GenBank ID: BAB05752.1
  Promoter: T7
  Cloning method: Gibson Cloning
  Sequencing primers: 5′ TAATACGACTCACTATAGGG; 3′ GCTAGTTATTGCTCAGCGG
Terms and licenses: Academic/Nonprofit Terms; Industry Terms: Not Available to Industry
How to cite: pET15b-bhaC1 was a gift from Wilfred van der Donk (Addgene plasmid # 167814 ; http://n2t.net/addgene:167814 ; RRID:Addgene_167814)
